>Addgene plasmid #175517 | pGEX C_K nsp1 K164A/H165A CoV2 | addgene full sequence | sequence record 345034 | Addgene NGS Result
TTGGGCGCTAGCGTGGTTTTTCTTTTCACCAGTGAGACGGGCAACAGCTGATTGCCCTTCACCGCCTGGC
CCTGAGAGAGTTGCAGCAAGCGGTCCACGCTGGTTTGCCCCAGCAGGCGAAAATCCTGTTTGATGGTGGT
TAACGGCGGGATATAACATGAGCTGTCTTCGGTATCGTCGTATCCCACTACCGAGATATCCGCACCAACG
CGCAGCCCGGACTCGGTAATGGCGCGCATTGCGCCCAGCGCCATCTGATCGTTGGCAACCAGCATCGCAG
TGGGAACGATGCCCTCATTCAGCATTTGCATGGTTTGTTGAAAACCGGACATGGCACTCCAGTCGCCTTC
CCGTTCCGCTATCGGCTGAATTTGATTGCGAGTGAGATATTTATGCCAGCCAGCCAGACGCAGACGCGCC
GAGACAGAACTTAATGGGCCCGCTAACAGCGCGATTTGCTGGTGACCCAATGCGACCAGATGCTCCACGC
CCAGTCGCGTACCGTCTTCATGGGAGAAAATAATACTGTTGATGGGTGTCTGGTCAGAGACATCAAGAAA
TAACGCCGGAACATTAGTGCAGGCAGCTTCCACAGCAATGGCATCCTGGTCATCCAGCGGATAGTTAATG
ATCAGCCCACTGACGCGTTGCGCGAGAAGATTGTGCACCGCCGCTTTACAGGCTTCGACGCCGCTTCGTT
CTACCATCGACACCACCACGCTGGCACCCAGTTGATCGGCGCGAGATTTAATCGCCGCGACAATTTGCGA
CGGCGCGTGCAGGGCCAGACTGGAGGTGGCAACGCCAATCAGCAACGACTGTTTGCCCGCCAGTTGTTGT
GCCACGCGGTTGGGAATGTAATTCAGCTCCGCCATCGCCGCTTCCACTTTTTCCCGCGTTTTCGCAGAAA
CGTGGCTGGCCTGGTTCACCACGCGGGAAACGGTCTGATAAGAGACACCGGCATACTCTGCGACATCGTA
TAACGTTACTGGTTTCACATTCACCACCCTGAATTGACTCTCTTCCGGGCGCTATCATGCCATACCGCGA
AAGGTTTTGCGCCATTCGATGGTGTCGGAATTTATGCGGTGTGAAATACCGCACAGATGCGTAAGGAGAA
AATACCGCATCAGGCGCTCTTCCGCTTCCTCGCTCACTGACTCGCTGCGCTCGGTCGTTCGGCTGCGGCG
AGCGGTATCAGCTCACTCAAAGGCGGTAATACGGTTATCCACAGAATCAGGGGATAACGCAGGAAAGAAC
ATGTGAGCAAAAGGCCAGCAAAAGGCCAGGAACCGTAAAAAGGCCGCGTTGCTGGCGTTTTTCCATAGGC
TCCGCCCCCCTGACGAGCATCACAAAAATCGACGCTCAAGTCAGAGGTGGCGAAACCCGACAGGACTATA
AAGATACCAGGCGTTTCCCCCTGGAAGCTCCCTCGTGCGCTCTCCTGTTCCGACCCTGCCGCTTACCGGA
TACCTGTCCGCCTTTCTCCCTTCGGGAAGCGTGGCGCTTTCTCATAGCTCACGCTGTAGGTATCTCAGTT
CGGTGTAGGTCGTTCGCTCCAAGCTGGGCTGTGTGCACGAACCCCCCGTTCAGCCCGACCGCTGCGCCTT
ATCCGGTAACTATCGTCTTGAGTCCAACCCGGTAAGACACGACTTATCGCCACTGGCAGCAGCCACTGGT
AACAGGATTAGCAGAGCGAGGTATGTAGGCGGTGCTACAGAGTTCTTGAAGTGGTGGCCTAACTACGGCT
ACACTAGAAGGACAGTATTTGGTATCTGCGCTCTGCTGAAGCCAGTTACCTTCGGAAAAAGAGTTGGTAG
CTCTTGATCCGGCAAACAAACCACCGCTGGTAGCGGTGGTTTTTTTGTTTGCAAGCAGCAGATTACGCGC
AGAAAAAAAGGATCTCAAGAAGATCCTTTGATCTTTTCTACGGGGTCTGACGCTCAGTGGAACGAAAACT
CACGTTAAGGGATTTTGGTCATGAGATTATCAAAAAGGATCTTCACCTAGATCCTTTTAAATTAAAAATG
AAGTTTTAAATCAATCTAAAGTATATATGAGTAAACTTGGTCTGACAGTTACCAATGCTTAATCAGTGAG
GCACCTATCTCAGCGATCTGTCTATTTCGTTCATCCATAGTTGCCTGACTCCCCGTCGTGTAGATAACTA
CGATACGGGAGGGCTTACCATCTGGCCCCAGTGCTGCAATGATACCGCGAGACCCACGCTCACCGGCTCC
AGATTTATCAGCAATAAACCAGCCAGCCGGAAGGGCCGAGCGCAGAAGTGGTCCTGCAACTTTATCCGCC
TCCATCCAGTCTATTAATTGTTGCCGGGAAGCTAGAGTAAGTAGTTCGCCAGTTAATAGTTTGCGCAACG
TTGTTGCCATTGCTGCAGGCATCGTGGTGTCACGCTCGTCGTTTGGTATGGCTTCATTCAGCTCCGGTTC
CCAACGATCAAGGCGAGTTACATGATCCCCCATGTTGTGCAAAAAAGCGGTTAGCTCCTTCGGTCCTCCG
ATCGTTGTCAGAAGTAAGTTGGCCGCAGTGTTATCACTCATGGTTATGGCAGCACTGCATAATTCTCTTA
CTGTCATGCCATCCGTAAGATGCTTTTCTGTGACTGGTGAGTACTCAACCAAGTCATTCTGAGAATAGTG
TATGCGGCGACCGAGTTGCTCTTGCCCGGCGTCAACACGGGATAATACCGCGCCACATAGCAGAACTTTA
AAAGTGCTCATCATTGGAAAACGTTCTTCGGGGCGAAAACTCTCAAGGATCTTACCGCTGTTGAGATCCA
GTTCGATGTAACCCACTCGTGCACCCAACTGATCTTCAGCATCTTTTACTTTCACCAGCGTTTCTGGGTG
AGCAAAAACAGGAAGGCAAAATGCCGCAAAAAAGGGAATAAGGGCGACACGGAAATGTTGAATACTCATA
CTCTTCCTTTTTCAATATTATTGAAGCATTTATCAGGGTTATTGTCTCATGAGCGGATACATATTTGAAT
GTATTTAGAAAAATAAACAAATAGGGGTTCCGCGCACATTTCCCCGAAAAGTGCCACCTGACGTCTAAGA
AACCATTATTATCATGACATTAACCTATAAAAATAGGCGTATCACGAGGCCCTTTCGTCTTCAAGAATTA
TACACTCCGCTATCGCTACGTGACTGGGTCATGGCTGCGCCCCGACACCCGCCAACACCCGCTGACGCGC
CCTGACGGGCTTGTCTGCTCCCGGCATCCGCTTACAGACAAGCTGTGACCGTCTCCGGGAGCTGCATGTG
TCAGAGGTTTTCACCGTCATCACCGAAACGCGCGAGGCAGATCGTCAGTCAGTCACGATGCGGCCTTACC
CTCCGTTAAGCTCACGCATGAGTTCACGGGTAACACCACTGCTAGCTGCAGTGTTCCAGTTTTCTTGAAA
ATCTTCATAAGGATCAGTGCCAAGCTCGTCGCCTAAGTCAAATGACTTTAGATCGGCGCCGTAACTATGG
CCACCAGCTCCTTTATTACCGTT
[348 nt withheld, positions 3524-3871]
GTTGAAACCAGGGACAAGGCTCTCTTTACAGGGCCCCTGGAACAGAACTTCCAGATCCGATTTTGGAGGA
TGGTCGCCACCACCAAACGTGGCTTGCCAGCCCTGCAAAGGCCATGCTATATACTTGCTGGATTTCAAGT
ACTTATCAATTTGTGGGATAGCTTCAATACGTTTTTTAAAACAAACTAATTTTGGGAACGCATCCAGGCA
CATTGGGTCCATGTATAAAACAACATCAAGAGCGTCATACAACATGAAGTCAGGATGGGTTACATGATCA
CCATTTAAATATGTTTTATGACATAAACGATCTTCGAACATTTTCAGCATTTCAGGTAGCTTGCTAAGAA
AATCAACTTTGAGAGTTTCAAAGTCTTTACTATATGCAATTCTCGAAACACCGTATCTAATATCCAAAAC
CGCTCCTTCAAGCATTGAAATCTCTGCACGCTCTTTTGGACAACCACCCAACATGTTGTGCTTGTCAGCT
ATATAACGTATGATGGCCATAGACTGTGTTAATTTAACATCACCATCAATATAATAAGGAAGATTGGGAA
ACTCCAAACCCAATTCAAACTTTTTGTTTCGCCATTTATCACCTTCATCGCGCTCATACAAATGCTCTTC
ATATTTTTCTTCAAGATATTCCAAAAGAAGTCGAGTGGGTTGCACAAGGCCCTTAATTTTCCAATAACCT
AGTATAGGGGACATGAATACTGTTTCCTGTGTGAAATTGTTATCCGCTCACAATTCCACACATTATACGA
GCCGATGATTAATTGTCAACAGCTCATTTCAGAATATTTGCCAGAACCGTTATGATGTCGGCGCAAAAAA
CATTATCCAGAACGGGAGTGCGCCTTGAGCGACACGAATTATGCAGTGATTTACGACCTGCACAGCCATA
CCACAGCTTCCGATGGCTGCCTGACGCCAGAAGCATTGGTGCACCGTGCAGTCGATAAGCTAATTCCAAC
GCCATCAAAAATAATTCGCGTCTGGCCTTCCTGTAGCCAGCTTTCATCAACATTAAATGTGAGCGAGTAA
CAACCCGTCGGATTCTCCGTGGGAACAAACGGCGGATTGACCGTAATGGGATAGGTCACGTTGGTGTAGA
TGGGCGCATCGTAACCGTGCATCTGCCAGTTTGAGGGGACGACGACAGTATCGGCCTCAGGAAGATCGCA
CTCCAGCCAGCTTTCCGGCACCGCTTCTGGTGCCGGAAACCAGGCAAAGCGCCATTCGCCATTCAGGCTG
CGCAACTGTTGGGAAGGGCGATCGGTGCGGGCCTCTTCGCTATTACGCCAGCTGGCGAAAGGGGGATGTG
CTGCAAGGCGATTAAGTTGGGTAACGCCAGGGTTTTCCCAGTCACGACGTTGTAAAACGACGGCCAGTGA
ATCCGTAATCATGGTCATAGCTGTTTCCTGTGTGAAATTGTTATCCGCTCACAATTCCACACAACATACG
AGCCGGAAGCATAAAGTGTAAAGCCTGGGGTGCCTAATGAGTGAGCTAACTTACATTAATTGCGTTGCGC
TCACTGCCCGCTTTCCAGTCGGGAAACCTGTCGTGCCAGCTGCATTAATGAATCGGCCAACGCGCGGGGA
GAGGCGGTTTGCGTA
Features (pLannotate 1.2.2; 17 found; start..end, strand, type, name):
    999..1076    -  promoter       lacI promoter: lacI
   1083..1134    +  misc_feature   bom (fragment): basis of mobility region from pBR322
   1320..1908    -  rep_origin     ori: high-copy-number ColE1/pMB1/pBR322/pUC origin of replication
   2079..2939    -  CDS            AmpR: β-lactamase; bla; confers resistance to ampicillin, carbenicillin, and related antibiotics
   2940..3044    -  promoter       AmpR promoter: bla
   3149..3189    -  misc_feature   bom (fragment): basis of mobility region from pBR322
   3291..3330    -  CDS            rop (fragment): Rop protein, which maintains plasmids at low copy number; rop
   3359..3895    -  CDS            R1A_SARS2 (fragment) (sequence partly withheld): Experimental evidence at protein level: Swiss-Prot protein existence level 1. [Non-structural protein 10]: Plays a pivotal role in viral transcription by stimulating both nsp14 3'-5' exoribonuclease and nsp16 2'-O-methyltransferase activities. Therefore plays an essential role in viral mRNAs cap methylation. From Severe acute respiratory syndrome coronavirus 2 (2019-nCoV) (SARS-CoV-2).
   3932..4585    -  CDS            GST26_SCHJA: Experimental evidence at protein level: Swiss-Prot protein existence level 1. GST isoenzymes appear to play a central role in the parasite detoxification system. Other functions are also suspected including a role in increasing the solubility of haematin in the parasite gut. From Schistosoma japonicum (Blood fluke).
   4608..4624    -  protein_bind   lac operator: The lac repressor binds to the lac operator to inhibit transcription in E. coli. This inhibition can be relieved by adding lactose or isopropyl-β-D-thiogalactopyranoside (IPTG). lac repressor encoded by lacI
   4632..4660    -  promoter       tac promoter: strong E. coli promoter; hybrid between the trp and lac UV5 promoters
   4736..4852    +  CDS            yciV (fragment): RNAAM_ECOLI - Also known as trpH From Escherichia coli (strain K12).
   5116..5289    -  CDS            lacZα: LacZα fragment of β-galactosidase; lacZ fragment
   5309..5325    -  protein_bind   lac operator: The lac repressor binds to the lac operator to inhibit transcription in E. coli. This inhibition can be relieved by adding lactose or isopropyl-β-D-thiogalactopyranoside (IPTG). lac repressor encoded by lacI
   5333..5363    -  promoter       lac promoter: promoter for the E. coli lac operon
   5378..5399    -  protein_bind   CAP binding site: CAP binding activates transcription in the presence of cAMP. E. coli catabolite activator protein
   5412..998     -  CDS            lacI (across the origin): lac repressor; lacI; The lac repressor binds to the lac operator to inhibit transcription in E. coli. This inhibition can be relieved by adding lactose or isopropyl-β-D-thiogalactopyranoside (IPTG).
