[The description below was written by a language model from this plasmid's Addgene catalogue record and pLannotate feature annotations shown in this document.]
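Description:
pGEX C_K nsp1 K164A/H165A CoV2 is a bacterial expression plasmid built on the commercial pGEX backbone, about 5.5 kb in total, that produces a mutant form of SARS-CoV-2 non-structural protein 1 (nsp1) as a glutathione S-transferase fusion in E. coli. It replicates from a ColE1/pBR322-type origin. The catalogue lists it as low copy, although the annotation tool applies a generic high-copy label to this origin family and finds only small fragments of rop and the bom region. It is selected with ampicillin through the β-lactamase gene and its own promoter.

The expression cassette consists of the hybrid tac promoter followed by a lac operator, the Schistosoma japonicum GST coding sequence, and then a roughly 540 bp insert fused in frame so that GST sits at the N terminus. The feature table identifies this insert as a fragment of the SARS-CoV-2 replicase polyprotein 1a. The nsp10 function text attached to that hit is generic text from the polyprotein database entry, and the catalogue record specifies the insert as nsp1. A plasmid-borne lacI gene with its promoter supplies lac repressor, keeping the tac promoter off until it is induced with IPTG. Residual lacZα, lac promoter and CAP-site sequences are carried over from the backbone.

The insert carries the K164A/H165A substitutions. The "C_K" designation marks a version engineered for bioconjugation on nsp1, though the record does not describe what that modification is. The GST tag allows affinity purification on glutathione resin, so the plasmid is suited to producing recombinant mutant nsp1 for labelling and in vitro biochemical studies of how nsp1 affects host and viral gene expression.
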