Addgene plasmid #175517: pGEX C_K nsp1 K164A/H165A CoV2
Purpose: Expresses C_K for bioconjugation on nsp1
Depositing lab: Britt Glaunsinger. Depositing organization: University of California, Berkeley. Publication: The N-terminal domain of SARS-CoV-2 nsp1 plays key roles in suppression of cellular gene expression and preservation of viral gene expression. Mendez AS, Ly M, Gonzalez-Sanchez AM, Hartenian E, Ingolia NT, Cate JH, Glaunsinger BA. Cell Rep. 2021 Oct 19;37(3):109841. doi: 10.1016/j.celrep.2021.109841. Epub 2021 Sep 30. PubMed 34624207.
Backbone
  Vector backbone: pGEX
  Backbone manufacturer: GE (cytiva)
  Backbone size w/o insert (bp): 4950
  Total vector size (bp): 5490
  Vector type: Bacterial Expression
Growth in bacteria
  Bacterial resistance: Ampicillin, 100 μg/mL
  Growth temperature: 37°C
  Growth strain: DH5alpha
  Copy number: Low Copy
Gene/Insert
  Gene/Insert name: C_K nsp1 CoV2 (alt name: K164A/H165A nsp1 for bioconjugation)
  Species: CoV2
  Insert size (bp): 540
  Promoter: tac promoter
  Tag / fusion protein: GST tag (N terminal on backbone)
  Cloning method: Unknown
  Sequencing primers: 5′ pGEX forward; 3′ pGEX reverse
Terms and licenses: Academic/Nonprofit Terms; Industry Terms: Not Available to Industry
How to cite: pGEX C_K nsp1 K164A/H165A CoV2 was a gift from Britt Glaunsinger (Addgene plasmid # 175517 ; http://n2t.net/addgene:175517 ; RRID:Addgene_175517)
